Addgene plasmid #66159: pCVD529
Purpose: A 2.7 kb HindIII fragment carrying the 2nd tdh gene copy was cloned from the chromosome of Vibrio parahemolyticus strain WP1 into the HindIII site of pBR322
Depositing lab: James Kaper. Depositing organization: University of Maryland, Baltimore. Publication: Duplication and variation of the thermostable direct haemolysin (tdh) gene in Vibrio parahaemolyticus. Nishibuchi M, Kaper JB. Mol Microbiol. 1990 Jan;4(1):87-99. PubMed 2319944.
Backbone
  Vector backbone: pBR322
  Vector type: cloning vector
Growth in bacteria
  Bacterial resistance: Ampicillin, 100 μg/mL
  Growth temperature: 37°C
  Growth strain: DH5alpha
  Copy number: Unknown
Gene/Insert
  Gene/Insert name: tdh2
  Insert size (bp): 2700
  Promoter: Unknown
  Cloning method: Restriction Enzyme; 5′ cloning site HindIII (not destroyed); 3′ cloning site HindIII (not destroyed)
  Sequencing primers: 5′ pBRforEco
Terms and licenses: Academic/Nonprofit Terms; Industry Terms: Not Available to Industry
Depositor comments: A 2.7 kb HindIII fragment carrying the 2nd tdh gene copy was cloned from the chromosome of Vibrio parahemolyticus strain WP1 into the HindIII site of pBR322
How to cite: pCVD529 was a gift from James Kaper (Addgene plasmid # 66159 ; http://n2t.net/addgene:66159 ; RRID:Addgene_66159)
