[The description below was written by a language model from this plasmid's Addgene catalogue record.]
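Description:
pCVD529 is a bacterial cloning plasmid built on the classic pBR322 backbone and carrying a genomic fragment from Vibrio parahaemolyticus. The insert is an approximately 2.7 kb HindIII fragment taken from the chromosome of strain WP1 and placed into the HindIII site of pBR322, with both flanking HindIII sites retained so that the fragment can be released again by digestion with that enzyme. The fragment contains tdh2, the second of the duplicated copies of the thermostable direct haemolysin gene found in this organism. This haemolysin is the toxin associated with the haemolytic phenotype of pathogenic V. parahaemolyticus isolates.

The plasmid is propagated in E. coli and selected with ampicillin through the pBR322 beta-lactamase gene; replication depends on the pBR322 (pMB1-type) origin, although the record lists the copy number as unknown. The HindIII site of pBR322 lies within the promoter region of the tetracycline resistance gene, so insertions there commonly impair tetracycline resistance, which fits with ampicillin being the only listed selection. The record does not state a promoter for tdh2. Because the insert is a native chromosomal fragment, any expression would probably come from sequences within the fragment or from vector read-through, and the orientation of the insert is not given. No feature table accompanies the entry, so the position of the coding region within the fragment and the identity of any flanking Vibrio sequences cannot be described. The construct serves as a cloned source of tdh2 for sequencing, subcloning, probe preparation and comparison with other tdh copies in studies of gene duplication and variation.
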