>Addgene plasmid #66159 | pCVD529 | addgene partial sequence | sequence record 115930 | pBRforEco 5'-AATAGGCGTATCACGAGGC-3'
GCTTATCATCGATAAGCTTCTGATTTAGTTCCCTCGAATTACGCAACAAAGCCGAACAGATATTTCCTCA
TCGTAAGGGCTTTGTTGCGTAAAAGAATAATCAACGTCATCTGTGATTCCTCAAGCGGTAACATGGCCAT
TAATGCCTTATCGCTTGGTCGATAGCTGGAATCACAGATGAATTTTGTTCTGAATTTTGGCTCCGATTCG
TCGTGAATTCACTATTACGCAACAAAGCCAACAAAGCCTCTAAAGTGTAACCATCAGAAGCGAATAAATA
GCGTGAAAACAAACATAGTACAATTGCAAAAACATTCAATTTAATTTTCATAAAAACCATAAGCTAAAAA
CATTATTAATAATGATTCTCTTTTGTTTGATATTTATCAACAAGTTGGACTGTGGTTGTTGATTATAATA
AAAACATGACACGTACTCAATCTAGTTTTGCATTGGCATGCATAAATTAGATAAATTATTATTAATCATT
TTCAAAGCCACAGAATATTCTGTGGCTTTTTATTTTTATTGTTGATGTTTACATTCAAAAAACGATTCTT
TGTTGGATATACACATTACCAATATATTACCACTACCACTCTCATATGCTTCTACATTAACAAAATATTC
TGGAGTTTCATCCAAATACATTTTACTTGGAATAGAATCTTCATCTTCACCAACAAAGTTAGCTACAGAA
TCATAGGAATGTTGAAGCTGTACTTGATCTGATTTTACGAACACAGCAGAATGACCGTGCTTATAGCCAG
ACACCGCTGCCATTGTATAGTCTTTATCATTAA
