>Addgene plasmid #66159 | pCVD529 | addgene partial sequence | sequence record 116476 | pGEX3 5'-CCGGGAGCTGCATGTGTCAGAGG-3'
AAGCTCATCAGCGTGGTCGTGAAGCGATTCACAGATGTCTGCCTGTTCATCCGCGTCCAGCTCGTTGAGT
TTCTCCAGAAGCGTTAATGTCTGGCTTCTGATAAAGCGGGCCATGTTAAGGGCGGTTTTTTCCTGTTTGG
TCACTGATGCCTCCGTGTAAGGGGGATTTCTGTTCATGGGGGTAATGATACCGATGAAACGAGAGAGGAT
GCTCACGATACGGGTTACTGATGATGAACATGCCCGGTTACTGGAACGTTGTGAGGGTAAACAACTGGCG
GTATGGATGCGGCGGGACCAGAGAAAAATCACTCAGGGTCAATGCCAGCGCTTCGTTAATACAGATGTAG
GTGTTCCACAGGGTAGCCAGCAGCATCCTGCGATGCAGATCCGGAACATAATGGTGCAGGGCGCTGACTT
CCGCGTTTCCAGACTTTACGAAACACGGAAACCGAAGACCATTCATGTTGTTGCTCAGGTCGCAGACGTT
TTGCAGCAGCAGTCGCTTCACGTTCGCTCGCGTATCGGTGATTCATTCTGCTAACCAGTAAGGCAACCCC
GCCAGCCTAGCCGGGTCCTCAACGACAGGAGCACGATCATGCGCACCCGTGGCCAGGACCCAACGCTGCC
CGAGATGCGCCGCGTGCGGCTGCTGGAGATGGCGGACGCGATGGATATGTTCTGCCAAGGGTTGGTTTGC
GCATTCACAGTTCTCCGCAAGAATTGATTGGCTCCAATTCTTGGAGTGGTGAATC
